Addgene plasmid #234263: 8061-E26
Purpose: Gateway ORF Entry clone of mouse Tgfb2 with stop codon (for native or N-terminal fusions)
Depositing lab: Dominic Esposito. Depositing organization: Frederick National Laboratory.
Backbone
  Vector backbone: pDonr-253
  Backbone size w/o insert (bp): 3155
  Vector type: Gateway Entry Clone
Growth in bacteria
  Bacterial resistance: Spectinomycin, 50 μg/mL
  Growth temperature: 37°C
  Growth strain: DH5alpha
  Copy number: High Copy
Gene/Insert
  Gene/Insert name: Tgfb2
  Species: M. musculus (mouse)
  Insert size (bp): 1323
  Entrez Gene: Tgfb2 (a.k.a. Tgf-beta2, Tgfb-2)
  Cloning method: Gateway Cloning
  Sequencing primers: 5′ M13F 23-mer (5'-CCCAGTCACGACGTTGTAAAACG); 3′ attLR 23-mer (5'-TAACATCAGAGATTTTGAGACAC)
Terms and licenses: Academic/Nonprofit Terms; Industry Terms: Not Available to Industry
How to cite: 8061-E26 was a gift from Dominic Esposito (Addgene plasmid # 234263 ; http://n2t.net/addgene:234263 ; RRID:Addgene_234263)
