[The description below was written by a language model from this plasmid's Addgene catalogue record and pLannotate feature annotations shown in this document.]
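Description:
8061-E26 is a Gateway entry clone built on the pDonr-253 backbone that carries the mouse Tgfb2 open reading frame, encoding the transforming growth factor beta-2 precursor, a secreted proprotein that is processed into a latency-associated peptide and the mature cytokine. The plasmid is maintained in E. coli at high copy from a ColE1/pUC-type origin and is selected with spectinomycin through the aadA aminoglycoside adenylyltransferase gene (annotated SmR). That gene lies downstream of fragments of a class 1 integron Pc promoter and of a gentamicin resistance gene. An incP oriT with a traJ fragment is also annotated, along with short remnants of lacI, lacZα and the pUC multiple cloning site that appear to be backbone carry-over.

The Tgfb2 coding sequence sits between two attL recombination sites in opposite orientations. The automated annotation labels both as attL3, so the exact attL variants cannot be confirmed from the table. These sites allow an LR Clonase reaction to transfer the ORF into any compatible Gateway destination vector. The rrnB T1 and T2 terminators upstream of the cassette help insulate the insert from read-through transcription, and a T7 promoter lies just beyond the downstream att site, pointing back toward the insert. A short fragment matching a TEV protease site is annotated immediately before the ORF.

As an entry clone, the plasmid has no annotated promoter positioned to drive sense-strand expression of Tgfb2, so expression depends on the destination vector chosen. Because the ORF retains its stop codon, the clone is intended for native, untagged expression or for N-terminal fusions rather than C-terminal tags. The sequenced record is 4,454 nt, which is broadly consistent with the listed backbone and insert sizes.
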