Features (pLannotate 1.2.2; 17 found; start..end, strand, type, name):
    121..213     +  CDS            lacI (fragment): lac repressor; lacI; The lac repressor binds to the lac operator to inhibit transcription in E. coli. This inhibition can be relieved by adding lactose or isopropyl-β-D-thiogalactopyranoside (IPTG).
    268..295     -  terminator     rrnB T2 terminator: transcription terminator T2 from the E. coli rrnB gene
    427..470     +  terminator     rrnB T1 terminator: Escherichia coli rrnB; transcription terminator T1 from the E. coli rrnB gene
    517..553     -  CDS            lacZα (fragment): LacZα fragment of β-galactosidase; lacZ fragment
    570..665     +  protein_bind   attL3: mutant version of attL; recombination site for the Gateway® LR reaction LR Clonase™
    668..684     +  CDS            TEV site (fragment): tobacco etch virus (TEV) protease recognition and cleavage site
    692..1933    +  CDS            Tgfb2: TGFB2_MOUSE - Experimental evidence at protein level: Swiss-Prot protein existence level 1. Transforming growth factor beta-2: Multifunctional protein that regulates various processes such as angiogenesis and heart development (By similarity). Activation into mature form follows different steps: following cleavage of the proprotein in the Golgi apparatus, Latency-associated peptide (LAP) and Transforming growth factor beta-2 (TGF-beta-2) chains remain non-covalently linked rendering TGF-beta-2 inactive during storage in extracellular matrix (By similarity). At the same time, LAP chain interact
   1938..2033    -  protein_bind   attL3: mutant version of attL; recombination site for the Gateway® LR reaction LR Clonase™
   2052..2070    -  promoter       T7 promoter: promoter for bacteriophage T7 RNA polymerase
   2260..2283    +  promoter       Pc promoter (fragment): intI1 (promoter lies within the coding sequence); class 1 integron promoter
   2459..2515    +  CDS            GmR (fragment): gentamycin acetyltransferase; aacC1; confers resistance to gentamycin
   2522..3313    +  CDS            SmR: aminoglycoside adenylyltransferase (Murphy, 1985); aadA; confers resistance to spectinomycin and streptomycin
   3317..3354    -  misc_feature   MCS (fragment): pUC18/19 multiple cloning site
   3357..3402    -  CDS            traJ (fragment): oriT-recognizing protein; traJ
   3435..3544    -  oriT           oriT: incP origin of transfer
   3681..3718    +  misc_feature   MCS (fragment): pUC18/19 multiple cloning site
   3804..4392    +  rep_origin     ori: high-copy-number ColE1/pMB1/pBR322/pUC origin of replication
>Addgene plasmid #234263 | 8061-E26 | addgene full sequence | sequence record 468873 | Addgene NGS Result
CTTTCCTGCGTTATCCCCTGATTCTGTGGATAACCGTATTACCGCCTTTGAGTGAGCTGATACCGCTCGC
CGCAGCCGAACGACCGAGCGCAGCGAGTCAGTGAGCGAGGAAGCGGAAGAGCGCCCAATACGCAAACCGC
CTCTCCCCGCGCGTTGGCCGATTCATTAATGCAGCTGGCACGACAGGTTTCCCGACTGGAAAGCGGGCAG
TGAGCGCAACGCAATTAATACGCGTACCGCTAGCCAGGAAGAGTTTGTAGAAACGCAAAAAGGCCATCCG
TCAGGATGGCCTTCTGCTTAGTTTGATGCCTGGCAGTTTATGGCGGGCGTCCTGCCCGCCACCCTCCGGG
CCGTTGCTTCACAACGTTCAAATCCGCTCCCGGCGGATTTGTCCTACTCAGGAGAGCGTTCACCGACAAA
CAACAGATAAAACGAAAGGCCCAGTCTTCCGACTGAGCCTTTCGTTTTATTTGATGCCTGGCAGTTCCCT
ACTCTCGCGTTAACGCTAGCATGGATGTTTTCCCAGTCACGACGTTGTAAAACGACGGCCAGTCTTAAGC
TCGGGCCCCAAATAATGATTTTATTTTGACTGATAGTGACCTGTTCGTTGCAACAAATTGATGAGCAATG
CTTTTTTATAATGCCAACTTTGTACAAAAAAGTTGGCGAAAACCTGTACTTCCAAGGCACCATGCACTAC
TGTGTGCTGAGCACCTTTTTGCTCCTGCATCTGGTCCCGGTGGCGCTCAGTCTGTCTACCTGCAGCACCC
TCGACATGGATCAGTTTATGCGCAAGAGGATCGAGGCCATCCGCGGGCAGATCCTGAGCAAGCTGAAGCT
CACCAGCCCCCCGGAAGACTATCCGGAGCCGGATGAGGTCCCCCCGGAGGTGATTTCCATCTACAACAGT
ACCAGGGACTTACTGCAGGAGAAGGCAAGCCGGAGGGCAGCCGCCTGCGAGCGCGAGCGGAGCGACGAGG
AGTACTACGCCAAGGAGGTTTATAAAATCGACATGCCGTCCCACCTCCCCTCCGAAAATGCCATCCCGCC
CACTTTCTACAGACCCTACTTCAGAATCGTCCGCTTTGATGTCTCAACAATGGAGAAAAATGCTTCGAAT
CTGGTGAAGGCAGAGTTCAGGGTCTTCCGCTTGCAAAACCCCAAAGCCAGAGTGGCCGAGCAGCGGATTG
AACTGTATCAGATCCTTAAATCCAAAGACTTAACATCTCCCACCCAGCGCTACATCGATAGCAAGGTTGT
GAAAACCAGAGCGGAGGGTGAATGGCTCTCCTTCGACGTGACAGACGCTGTGCAGGAGTGGCTTCACCAC
AAAGACAGGAACCTGGGGTTTAAAATAAGTTTACACTGCCCCTGCTGTACCTTCGTGCCGTCTAATAATT
ACATCATCCCGAATAAAAGCGAAGAGCTCGAGGCGAGATTTGCAGGTATTGATGGCACCTCTACATATGC
CAGTGGTGATCAGAAAACTATAAAGTCCACTAGGAAAAAAACCAGTGGGAAGACCCCACATCTCCTGCTA
ATGTTGTTGCCCTCCTACAGACTGGAGTCACAACAGTCCAGCCGGCGGAAGAAGCGCGCTTTGGATGCTG
CCTACTGCTTTAGAAATGTGCAGGATAATTGCTGCCTTCGCCCTCTTTACATTGATTTTAAGAGGGATCT
TGGATGGAAATGGATCCATGAACCCAAAGGGTACAATGCTAACTTCTGTGCTGGGGCATGCCCATATCTA
TGGAGTTCAGACACTCAACACACCAAAGTCCTCAGCCTGTACAACACCATAAATCCCGAAGCTTCCGCTT
CCCCTTGCTGTGTGTCCCAGGATCTGGAACCACTGACCATTCTCTATTACATTGGAAATACGCCCAAGAT
CGAACAGCTTTCCAATATGATTGTCAAGTCTTGTAAATGCAGCTAATCAACTTTCTTGTACAAAGTTGGC
ATTATAAGAAAGCATTGCTTATCAATTTGTTGCAACGAACAGGTCACTATCAGTCAAAATAAAATCATTA
TTTGCCATCCAGCTGATATCCCCTATAGTGAGTCGTATTACATGGTCATAGCTGTTTCCTGGCAGCTCTG
GCCCGTGTCTCAAAATCTCTGATGTTACATTGCACAAGATAAAAATATATCATCATGCCTCCTCTAGACC
AGCCAGGACAGAAATGCCTCGACTTCGCTGCTACCCAAGGTTGCCGGGTGACGCACACCGTGGAAACGGA
TGAAGGCACGAACCCAGTGGACATAAGCCTGTTCGGTTCGTAAGCTGTAATGCAAGTAGCGTATGCGCTC
ACGCAACTGGTCCAGAACCTTGACCGAACGCAGCGGTGGTAACGGCGCAGTGGCGGTTTTCATGGCTTGT
TATGACTGTTTTTTTGGGGTACAGTCTATGCCTCGGGCATCCAAGCAGCAAGCGCGTTACGCCGTGGGTC
GATGTTTGATGTTATGGAGCAGCAACGATGTTACGCAGCAGGGCAGTCGCCCTAAAACAAAGTTAAACAT
TATGAGGGAAGCGGTGATCGCCGAAGTATCGACTCAACTATCAGAGGTAGTTGGCGTCATCGAGCGCCAT
CTCGAACCGACGTTGCTGGCCGTACATTTGTACGGCTCCGCAGTGGATGGCGGCCTGAAGCCACACAGTG
ATATTGATTTGCTGGTTACGGTGACCGTAAGGCTTGATGAAACAACGCGGCGAGCTTTGATCAACGACCT
TTTGGAAACTTCGGCTTCCCCTGGAGAGAGCGAGATTCTCCGCGCTGTAGAAGTCACCATTGTTGTGCAC
GACGACATCATTCCGTGGCGTTATCCAGCTAAGCGCGAACTGCAATTTGGAGAATGGCAGCGCAATGACA
TTCTTGCAGGTATCTTCGAGCCAGCCACGATCGACATTGATCTGGCTATCTTGCTGACAAAAGCAAGAGA
ACATAGCGTTGCCTTGGTAGGTCCAGCGGCGGAGGAACTCTTTGATCCGGTTCCTGAACAGGATCTATTT
GAGGCGCTAAATGAAACCTTAACGCTATGGAACTCGCCGCCCGACTGGGCTGGCGATGAGCGAAATGTAG
TGCTTACGTTGTCCCGCATTTGGTACAGCGCAGTAACCGGCAAAATCGCGCCGAAGGATGTCGCTGCCGA
CTGGGCAATGGAGCGCCTGCCGGCCCAGTATCAGCCCGTCATACTTGAAGCTAGACAGGCTTATCTTGGA
CAAGAAGAAGATCGCTTGGCCTCGCGCGCAGATCAGTTGGAAGAATTTGTCCACTACGTGAAAGGCGAGA
TCACCAAGGTAGTCGGCAAATAACCCTCGACTCTAGAGGATCCCCGGGTACCGAGCTCGAATTCCGTGAT
AGGTGGGCTGCCCTTCCTGGTTGGCTTGGTTTCATCAGCCATCCGCTTGCCCTCATCTGTTACGCCGGCG
GTAGCCGGCCAGCCTCGCAGAGCAGGATTCCCGTTGAGCACCGCCAGGTGCGAATAAGGGACAGTGAAGA
AGGAACACCCGCTCGCGGGTGGGCCTACTTCACCTATCCTGCCCGGCTGACGCCGTTGGATACACCAAGG
AAAGTCTACACGAACCCTTTGGCAAAATCCTGTATATCGTGCGAAAAAGGATGGATATACCGAAAAAATC
GCTATAATGACCCCGAAGCAGGGTTATGCAGCGGAAAACGGAATTCGAGCTCGGTACCCGGGGATCCTCT
AGAGTCGAGCCACCCATGACCAAAATCCCTTAACGTGAGTTACGCGTCGTTCCACTGAGCGTCAGACCCC
GTAGAAAAGATCAAAGGATCTTCTTGAGATCCTTTTTTTCTGCGCGTAATCTGCTGCTTGCAAACAAAAA
AACCACCGCTACCAGCGGTGGTTTGTTTGCCGGATCAAGAGCTACCAACTCTTTTTCCGAAGGTAACTGG
CTTCAGCAGAGCGCAGATACCAAATACTGTTCTTCTAGTGTAGCCGTAGTTAGGCCACCACTTCAAGAAC
TCTGTAGCACCGCCTACATACCTCGCTCTGCTAATCCTGTTACCAGTGGCTGCTGCCAGTGGCGATAAGT
CGTGTCTTACCGGGTTGGACTCAAGACGATAGTTACCGGATAAGGCGCAGCGGTCGGGCTGAACGGGGGG
TTCGTGCACACAGCCCAGCTTGGAGCGAACGACCTACACCGAACTGAGATACCTACAGCGTGAGCTATGA
GAAAGCGCCACGCTTCCCGAAGGGAGAAAGGCGGACAGGTATCCGGTAAGCGGCAGGGTCGGAACAGGAG
AGCGCACGAGGGAGCTTCCAGGGGGAAACGCCTGGTATCTTTATAGTCCTGTCGGGTTTCGCCACCTCTG
ACTTGAGCGTCGATTTTTGTGATGCTCGTCAGGGGGGCGGAGCCTATGGAAAAACGCCAGCAACGCGGCC
TTTTTACGGTTCCTGGCCTTTTGCTGGCCTTTTGCTCACATGTT
